Addgene plasmid #194717: CMV:AsCpf1-2A-GFP-U6-GFP-sg
Purpose: Bicistronic vector expressing CMV promoter driven AsCpf1, and U6 promoter driven guide RNA that target GFP
Depositing lab: Rudolf Jaenisch. Depositing organization: Whitehead Institute for Biomedical Research. Publication: Multiplex Genome Editing of Human Pluripotent Stem Cells Using Cpf1. Ma H. Bio Protoc. 2024 Nov 20;14(22):e5108. doi: 10.21769/BioProtoc.5108. eCollection 2024 Nov 20. PubMed 39600977.
Backbone
  Vector backbone: pCDNA3.2
  Vector type: Mammalian Expression, CRISPR
Growth in bacteria
  Bacterial resistance: Ampicillin, 100 μg/mL
  Growth temperature: 30°C
  Growth strain: NEB Stable
  Copy number: High Copy
Gene/Insert
  Gene/Insert name: AsCpf1
  gRNA/shRNA sequence: cgtcgccgtccagctcgaccagg
  Species: Acidaminococcus sp.
  Cloning method: Restriction Enzyme; 5′ cloning site unknown (unknown if destroyed); 3′ cloning site unknown (unknown if destroyed)
  Sequencing primers: 5′ unknown
Terms and licenses: Academic/Nonprofit Terms; Industry Terms: Not Available to Industry
Depositor comments: p-77 of Supplemental Table 2 of https://www.biorxiv.org/content/10.1101/2022.04.13.488123v1.full
How to cite: CMV:AsCpf1-2A-GFP-U6-GFP-sg was a gift from Rudolf Jaenisch (Addgene plasmid # 194717 ; http://n2t.net/addgene:194717 ; RRID:Addgene_194717)
