[The description below was written by a language model from this plasmid's Addgene catalogue record and pLannotate feature annotations shown in this document.]
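Description:
CMV:AsCpf1-2A-GFP-U6-GFP-sg is a mammalian expression CRISPR plasmid that delivers the Acidaminococcus sp. Cpf1 (Cas12a) nuclease together with a guide RNA directed against GFP from a single vector. The catalogue lists pCDNA3.2 as the backbone. It is propagated in bacteria as a high-copy plasmid through a ColE1/pUC-type origin with ampicillin selection (AmpR under its own bla promoter), and it also carries an f1 phage origin.

In the annotated 8,415 nt sequence, the AsCpf1 coding region is fused at its C-terminus to a bipartite nucleoplasmin nuclear localization signal and is terminated by a bGH polyadenylation signal. Although the name and purpose describe a CMV promoter, the feature table shows a CMV enhancer joined to chicken β-actin promoter fragments and a hybrid CBA/MVM intron, that is, a CBh-like hybrid promoter. A human U6 RNA polymerase III promoter sits upstream and drives the guide. The short reverse-strand match to an mVenus fragment immediately after U6 is consistent with the GFP-targeting spacer.

Several points in the table do not match the catalogue entry. No 2A peptide or GFP reporter is annotated after the nuclease, despite the "2A-GFP" in the name. The sequence following the spacer is annotated as the Streptococcus pyogenes Cas9 guide scaffold rather than a Cpf1 direct repeat. A single AAV2 ITR is also present, suggesting derivation from an AAV-type vector, but one ITR alone does not define a packageable genome.

The associated publication concerns multiplex genome editing of human pluripotent stem cells with Cpf1. A GFP-targeting construct of this kind would plausibly be used to disrupt a GFP reporter, though the record does not say so.
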