Features (pLannotate 1.2.2; 23 found; start..end, strand, type, name):
    114..341     +  intron         hybrid intron: hybrid between chicken β-actin (CBA) and minute virus of mice (MMV) introns (Gray et al., 2011)
    414..4331    +  CDS            AsCpf1: CRISPR-associated protein from Acidaminococcus sp. BV3L6 (Zetsche et al., 2015)
   4332..4379    +  CDS            nucleoplasmin NLS: bipartite nuclear localization signal from nucleoplasmin
   4413..4524    +  polyA_signal   bGH poly(A) signal: bovine growth hormone polyadenylation signal
   4629..4769    +  repeat_region  AAV2 ITR: inverted terminal repeat of adeno-associated virus serotype 2 inverted
   4774..4825    -  misc_feature   bom (fragment): basis of mobility region from pBR322
   4844..5299    +  rep_origin     f1 ori (sequence partly withheld): f1 bacteriophage origin of replication; arrow indicates direction of (+) strand synthesis
   5300..5349    -  misc_feature   bom (fragment): basis of mobility region from pBR322
   5451..5486    -  CDS            rop (fragment): Rop protein, which maintains plasmids at low copy number; rop
   5581..5685    +  promoter       AmpR promoter: bla
   5686..6546    +  CDS            AmpR: β-lactamase; bla; confers resistance to ampicillin, carbenicillin, and related antibiotics
   6717..7305    +  rep_origin     ori: high-copy-number ColE1/pMB1/pBR322/pUC origin of replication
   7367..7607    +  promoter       U6 promoter: RNA polymerase III promoter for human U6 snRNA
   7637..7659    -  CDS            VN155(I152L) (fragment): improved N-terminal fragment of mVenus for use in bimolecular fluorescence complementation (BiFC) (Kodama and Hu, 2010)
   7666..7741    +  misc_RNA       gRNA scaffold: guide RNA scaffold for the Streptococcus pyogenes CRISPR/Cas9 system
   7748..7791    +  misc_RNA       gRNA scaffold (fragment): guide RNA scaffold for the Streptococcus pyogenes CRISPR/Cas9 system
   7838..8123    +  enhancer       CMV enhancer: human cytomegalovirus immediate early enhancer; contains an 18-bp deletion relative to the standard CMV enhancer
   8125..8246    +  promoter       chicken β-actin promoter (fragment): contains a 21-bp deletion relative to the standard chicken β-actin promoter
   8258..8279    +  promoter       chicken β-actin promoter (fragment): No description available
   8283..8304    +  promoter       chicken β-actin promoter (fragment): No description available
   8322..8343    +  promoter       chicken β-actin promoter (fragment): No description available
   8346..8367    +  promoter       chicken β-actin promoter (fragment): No description available
   8378..113     +  promoter       chicken β-actin promoter (fragment) (across the origin): contains a 21-bp deletion relative to the standard chicken β-actin promoter
>Addgene plasmid #194717 | CMV:AsCpf1-2A-GFP-U6-GFP-sg | addgene full sequence | sequence record 381222 | Addgene NGS Result
CGAGGCGGAGAGGTGCGGCGGCAGCCAATCAGAGCGGCGCGCTCCGAAAGTTTCCTTTTATGGCGAGGCG
GCGGCGGCGGCGGCCCTATAAAAAGCGAAGCGCGCGGCGGGCGGGAGTCGCTGCGCGCTGCCTTCGCCCC
GTGCCCCGCTCCGCCGCCGCCTCGCGCCGCCCGCCCCGGCTCTGACTGACCGCGTTACTCCCACAGGTGA
GCGGGCGGGACGGCCCTTCTCCTCCGGGCTGTAATTAGCTGAGCAAGAGGTAAGGGTTTAAGGGATGGTT
GGTTGGTGGGGTATTAATGTTTAATTACCTGGAGCACCTGCCTGAAATCACTTTTTTTCAGGTTGGACCG
GTGGCCGCCACCATGGCCCCAAAGAAGAAGCGGAAGGTCGGTATCCACGGAGTCCCAGCAGCCACACAGT
TCGAGGGCTTTACCAACCTGTATCAGGTGAGCAAGACACTGCGGTTTGAGCTGATCCCACAGGGCAAGAC
CCTGAAGCACATCCAGGAGCAGGGCTTCATCGAGGAGGACAAGGCCCGCAATGATCACTACAAGGAGCTG
AAGCCCATCATCGATCGGATCTACAAGACCTATGCCGACCAGTGCCTGCAGCTGGTGCAGCTGGATTGGG
AGAACCTGAGCGCCGCCATCGACTCCTATAGAAAGGAGAAAACCGAGGAGACAAGGAACGCCCTGATCGA
GGAGCAGGCCACATATCGCAATGCCATCCACGACTACTTCATCGGCCGGACAGACAACCTGACCGATGCC
ATCAATAAGAGACACGCCGAGATCTACAAGGGCCTGTTCAAGGCCGAGCTGTTTAATGGCAAGGTGCTGA
AGCAGCTGGGCACCGTGACCACAACCGAGCACGAGAACGCCCTGCTGCGGAGCTTCGACAAGTTTACAAC
CTACTTCTCCGGCTTTTATGAGAACAGGAAGAACGTGTTCAGCGCCGAGGATATCAGCACAGCCATCCCA
CACCGCATCGTGCAGGACAACTTCCCCAAGTTTAAGGAGAATTGTCACATCTTCACACGCCTGATCACCG
CCGTGCCCAGCCTGCGGGAGCACTTTGAGAACGTGAAGAAGGCCATCGGCATCTTCGTGAGCACCTCCAT
CGAGGAGGTGTTTTCCTTCCCTTTTTATAACCAGCTGCTGACACAGACCCAGATCGACCTGTATAACCAG
CTGCTGGGAGGAATCTCTCGGGAGGCAGGCACCGAGAAGATCAAGGGCCTGAACGAGGTGCTGAATCTGG
CCATCCAGAAGAATGATGAGACAGCCCACATCATCGCCTCCCTGCCACACAGATTCATCCCCCTGTTTAA
GCAGATCCTGTCCGATAGGAACACCCTGTCTTTCATCCTGGAGGAGTTTAAGAGCGACGAGGAAGTGATC
CAGTCCTTCTGCAAGTACAAGACACTGCTGAGAAACGAGAACGTGCTGGAGACAGCCGAGGCCCTGTTTA
ACGAGCTGAACAGCATCGACCTGACACACATCTTCATCAGCCACAAGAAGCTGGAGACAATCAGCAGCGC
CCTGTGCGACCACTGGGATACACTGAGGAATGCCCTGTATGAGCGGAGAATCTCCGAGCTGACAGGCAAG
ATCACCAAGTCTGCCAAGGAGAAGGTGCAGCGCAGCCTGAAGCACGAGGATATCAACCTGCAGGAGATCA
TCTCTGCCGCAGGCAAGGAGCTGAGCGAGGCCTTCAAGCAGAAAACCAGCGAGATCCTGTCCCACGCACA
CGCCGCCCTGGATCAGCCACTGCCTACAACCCTGAAGAAGCAGGAGGAGAAGGAGATCCTGAAGTCTCAG
CTGGACAGCCTGCTGGGCCTGTACCACCTGCTGGACTGGTTTGCCGTGGATGAGTCCAACGAGGTGGACC
CCGAGTTCTCTGCCCGGCTGACCGGCATCAAGCTGGAGATGGAGCCTTCTCTGAGCTTCTACAACAAGGC
CAGAAATTATGCCACCAAGAAGCCCTACTCCGTGGAGAAGTTCAAGCTGAACTTTCAGATGCCTACACTG
GCCTCTGGCTGGGACGTGAATAAGGAGAAGAACAATGGCGCCATCCTGTTTGTGAAGAACGGCCTGTACT
ATCTGGGCATCATGCCAAAGCAGAAGGGCAGGTATAAGGCCCTGAGCTTCGAGCCCACAGAGAAAACCAG
CGAGGGCTTTGATAAGATGTACTATGACTACTTCCCTGATGCCGCCAAGATGATCCCAAAGTGCAGCACC
CAGCTGAAGGCCGTGACAGCCCACTTTCAGACCCACACAACCCCCATCCTGCTGTCCAACAATTTCATCG
AGCCTCTGGAGATCACAAAGGAGATCTACGACCTGAACAATCCTGAGAAGGAGCCAAAGAAGTTTCAGAC
AGCCTACGCCAAGAAAACCGGCGACCAGAAGGGCTACAGAGAGGCCCTGTGCAAGTGGATCGACTTCACA
AGGGATTTTCTGTCCAAGTATACCAAGACAACCTCTATCGATCTGTCTAGCCTGCGGCCATCCTCTCAGT
ATAAGGACCTGGGCGAGTACTATGCCGAGCTGAATCCCCTGCTGTACCACATCAGCTTCCAGAGAATCGC
CGAGAAGGAGATCATGGATGCCGTGGAGACAGGCAAGCTGTACCTGTTCCAGATCTATAACAAGGACTTT
GCCAAGGGCCACCACGGCAAGCCTAATCTGCACACACTGTATTGGACCGGCCTGTTTTCTCCAGAGAACC
TGGCCAAGACAAGCATCAAGCTGAATGGCCAGGCCGAGCTGTTCTACCGCCCTAAGTCCAGGATGAAGAG
GATGGCACACCGGCTGGGAGAGAAGATGCTGAACAAGAAGCTGAAGGATCAGAAAACCCCAATCCCCGAC
ACCCTGTACCAGGAGCTGTACGACTATGTGAATCACAGACTGTCCCACGACCTGTCTGATGAGGCCAGGG
CCCTGCTGCCCAACGTGATCACCAAGGAGGTGTCTCACGAGATCATCAAGGATAGGCGCTTTACCAGCGA
CAAGTTCTTTTTCCACGTGCCTATCACACTGAACTATCAGGCCGCCAATTCCCCATCTAAGTTCAACCAG
AGGGTGAATGCCTACCTGAAGGAGCACCCCGAGACACCTATCATCGGCATCGATCGGGGCGAGAGAAACC
TGATCTATATCACAGTGATCGACTCCACCGGCAAGATCCTGGAGCAGCGGAGCCTGAACACCATCCAGCA
GTTTGATTACCAGAAGAAGCTGGACAACAGGGAGAAGGAGAGGGTGGCAGCAAGGCAGGCCTGGTCTGTG
GTGGGCACAATCAAGGATCTGAAGCAGGGCTATCTGAGCCAGGTCATCCACGAGATCGTGGACCTGATGA
TCCACTACCAGGCCGTGGTGGTGCTGGAGAACCTGAATTTCGGCTTTAAGAGCAAGAGGACCGGCATCGC
CGAGAAGGCCGTGTACCAGCAGTTCGAGAAGATGCTGATCGATAAGCTGAATTGCCTGGTGCTGAAGGAC
TATCCAGCAGAGAAAGTGGGAGGCGTGCTGAACCCATACCAGCTGACAGACCAGTTCACCTCCTTTGCCA
AGATGGGCACCCAGTCTGGCTTCCTGTTTTACGTGCCTGCCCCATATACATCTAAGATCGATCCCCTGAC
CGGCTTCGTGGACCCCTTCGTGTGGAAAACCATCAAGAATCACGAGAGCCGCAAGCACTTCCTGGAGGGC
TTCGACTTTCTGCACTACGACGTGAAAACCGGCGACTTCATCCTGCACTTTAAGATGAACAGAAATCTGT
CCTTCCAGAGGGGCCTGCCCGGCTTTATGCCTGCATGGGATATCGTGTTCGAGAAGAACGAGACACAGTT
TGACGCCAAGGGCACCCCTTTCATCGCCGGCAAGAGAATCGTGCCAGTGATCGAGAATCACAGATTCACC
GGCAGATACCGGGACCTGTATCCTGCCAACGAGCTGATCGCCCTGCTGGAGGAGAAGGGCATCGTGTTCA
GGGATGGCTCCAACATCCTGCCAAAGCTGCTGGAGAATGACGATTCTCACGCCATCGACACCATGGTGGC
CCTGATCCGCAGCGTGCTGCAGATGCGGAACTCCAATGCCGCCACAGGCGAGGACTATATCAACAGCCCC
GTGCGCGATCTGAATGGCGTGTGCTTCGACTCCCGGTTTCAGAACCCAGAGTGGCCCATGGACGCCGATG
CCAATGGCGCCTACCACATCGCCCTGAAGGGCCAGCTGCTGCTGAATCACCTGAAGGAGAGCAAGGATCT
GAAGCTGCAGAACGGCATCTCCAATCAGGACTGGCTGGCCTACATCCAGGAGCTGCGCAACAAAAGGCCG
GCGGCCACGAAAAAGGCCGGCCAGGCAAAAAAGAAAAAGGAATTCTAACTAGAGCTCGCTGATCAGCCTC
GACTGTGCCTTCTAGTTGCCAGCCATCTGTTGTTTGCCCCTCCCCCGTGCCTTCCTTGACCCTGGAAGGT
GCCACTCCCACTGTCCTTTCCTAATAAAATGAGGAAATTGCATCGCATTGTCTGAGTAGGTGTCATTCTA
TTCTGGGGGGTGGGGTGGGGCAGGACAGCAAGGGGGAGGATTGGGAAGAGAATAGCAGGCATGCTGGGGA
GCGGCCGCAGGAACCCCTAGTGATGGAGTTGGCCACTCCCTCTCTGCGCGCTCGCTCGCTCACTGAGGCC
GGGCGACCAAAGGTCGCCCGACGCCCGGGCTTTGCCCGGGCGGCCTCAGTGAGCGAGCGAGCGCGCAGCT
GCCTGCAGGGGCGCCTGATGCGGTATTTTCTCCTTACGCATCTGTGCGGTATTTCACACCGCATA
[95 nt withheld, positions 4826-4920]
T
[46 nt withheld, positions 4922-4967]
C
[141 nt withheld, positions 4969-5109]
CCTTTGACGTTGGAGTCCACGTTCTTT
[37 nt withheld, positions 5137-5173]
ACTCTATCTCGGGCTATTCTTTTGATTTATAAGGGATTTTGCCGATTTCGGTCTATTGGTTAAAAAATGA
GCTGATTTAACAAAAATTTAACGCGAATTTTAACAAAATATTAACGTTTACAATTTTATGGTGCACTCTC
AGTACAATCTGCTCTGATGCCGCATAGTTAAGCCAGCCCCGACACCCGCCAACACCCGCTGACGCGCCCT
GACGGGCTTGTCTGCTCCCGGCATCCGCTTACAGACAAGCTGTGACCGTCTCCGGGAGCTGCATGTGTCA
GAGGTTTTCACCGTCATCACCGAAACGCGCGAGACGAAAGGGCCTCGTGATACGCCTATTTTTATAGGTT
AATGTCATGATAATAATGGTTTCTTAGACGTCAGGTGGCACTTTTCGGGGAAATGTGCGCGGAACCCCTA
TTTGTTTATTTTTCTAAATACATTCAAATATGTATCCGCTCATGAGACAATAACCCTGATAAATGCTTCA
ATAATATTGAAAAAGGAAGAGTATGAGTATTCAACATTTCCGTGTCGCCCTTATTCCCTTTTTTGCGGCA
TTTTGCCTTCCTGTTTTTGCTCACCCAGAAACGCTGGTGAAAGTAAAAGATGCTGAAGATCAGTTGGGTG
CACGAGTGGGTTACATCGAACTGGATCTCAACAGCGGTAAGATCCTTGAGAGTTTTCGCCCCGAAGAACG
TTTTCCAATGATGAGCACTTTTAAAGTTCTGCTATGTGGCGCGGTATTATCCCGTATTGACGCCGGGCAA
GAGCAACTCGGTCGCCGCATACACTATTCTCAGAATGACTTGGTTGAGTACTCACCAGTCACAGAAAAGC
ATCTTACGGATGGCATGACAGTAAGAGAATTATGCAGTGCTGCCATAACCATGAGTGATAACACTGCGGC
CAACTTACTTCTGACAACGATCGGAGGACCGAAGGAGCTAACCGCTTTTTTGCACAACATGGGGGATCAT
GTAACTCGCCTTGATCGTTGGGAACCGGAGCTGAATGAAGCCATACCAAACGACGAGCGTGACACCACGA
TGCCTGTAGCAATGGCAACAACGTTGCGCAAACTATTAACTGGCGAACTACTTACTCTAGCTTCCCGGCA
ACAATTAATAGACTGGATGGAGGCGGATAAAGTTGCAGGACCACTTCTGCGCTCGGCCCTTCCGGCTGGC
TGGTTTATTGCTGATAAATCTGGAGCCGGTGAGCGTGGAAGCCGCGGTATCATTGCAGCACTGGGGCCAG
ATGGTAAGCCCTCCCGTATCGTAGTTATCTACACGACGGGGAGTCAGGCAACTATGGATGAACGAAATAG
ACAGATCGCTGAGATAGGTGCCTCACTGATTAAGCATTGGTAACTGTCAGACCAAGTTTACTCATATATA
CTTTAGATTGATTTAAAACTTCATTTTTAATTTAAAAGGATCTAGGTGAAGATCCTTTTTGATAATCTCA
TGACCAAAATCCCTTAACGTGAGTTTTCGTTCCACTGAGCGTCAGACCCCGTAGAAAAGATCAAAGGATC
TTCTTGAGATCCTTTTTTTCTGCGCGTAATCTGCTGCTTGCAAACAAAAAAACCACCGCTACCAGCGGTG
GTTTGTTTGCCGGATCAAGAGCTACCAACTCTTTTTCCGAAGGTAACTGGCTTCAGCAGAGCGCAGATAC
CAAATACTGTTCTTCTAGTGTAGCCGTAGTTAGGCCACCACTTCAAGAACTCTGTAGCACCGCCTACATA
CCTCGCTCTGCTAATCCTGTTACCAGTGGCTGCTGCCAGTGGCGATAAGTCGTGTCTTACCGGGTTGGAC
TCAAGACGATAGTTACCGGATAAGGCGCAGCGGTCGGGCTGAACGGGGGGTTCGTGCACACAGCCCAGCT
TGGAGCGAACGACCTACACCGAACTGAGATACCTACAGCGTGAGCTATGAGAAAGCGCCACGCTTCCCGA
AGGGAGAAAGGCGGACAGGTATCCGGTAAGCGGCAGGGTCGGAACAGGAGAGCGCACGAGGGAGCTTCCA
GGGGGAAACGCCTGGTATCTTTATAGTCCTGTCGGGTTTCGCCACCTCTGACTTGAGCGTCGATTTTTGT
GATGCTCGTCAGGGGGGCGGAGCCTATGGAAAAACGCCAGCAACGCGGCCTTTTTACGGTTCCTGGCCTT
TTGCTGGCCTTTTGCTCACATGTGAGGGCCTATTTCCCATGATTCCTTCATATTTGCATATACGATACAA
GGCTGTTAGAGAGATAATTGGAATTAATTTGACTGTAAACACAAAGATATTAGTACAAAATACGTGACGT
AGAAAGTAATAATTTCTTGGGTAGTTTGCAGTTTTAAAATTATGTTTTAAAATGGACTATCATATGCTTA
CCGTAACTTGAAAGTATTTCGATTTCTTGGCTTTATATATCTTGTGGAAAGGACGAAACACCGTAATTTC
TACTCTTGTAGATCGTCGCCGTCCAGCTCGACCAGGTTTTTTGTTTTAGAGCTAGAAATAGCAAGTTAAA
ATAAGGCTAGTCCGTTATCAACTTGAAAAAGTGGCACCGAGTCGGTGCTTTTTTGTTTTAGAGCTAGAAA
TAGCAAGTTAAAATAAGGCTAGTCCGTTTTTAGCGCGTGCGCCAATTCTGCAGACAAATGGCTCTAGAGG
TACCCGTTACATAACTTACGGTAAATGGCCCGCCTGGCTGACCGCCCAACGACCCCCGCCCATTGACGTC
AATAGTAACGCCAATAGGGACTTTCCATTGACGTCAATGGGTGGAGTATTTACGGTAAACTGCCCACTTG
GCAGTACATCAAGTGTATCATATGCCAAGTACGCCCCCTATTGACGTCAATGACGGTAAATGGCCCGCCT
GGCATTGTGCCCAGTACATGACCTTATGGGACTTTCCTACTTGGCAGTACATCTACGTATTAGTCATCGC
TATTACCATGGTCGAGGTGAGCCCCACGTTCTGCTTCACTCTCCCCATCTCCCCCCCCTCCCCACCCCCA
ATTTTGTATTTATTTATTTTTTAATTATTTTGTGCAGCGATGGGGGCGGGGGGGGGGGGGGGGNCGCGCC
CCGBGGGGGGGGGGGGGGGGGGGGGGGGGGGGGGGGGGGGGGGGGGGGGGGGGGGGGGGGKGGGGGGGGG
GGGKGGGGGGGGGGGGGGGGGGGGGGGGGGGGGGGGGGGGGGGGGGGGGGNGGGGGGGGGGGGGGGGGGG
GGGGGSGGGGGGSGGGGCGGGG
